Addgene plasmid #62314: pJZC583
Purpose: sgRNA with 2x MS2 for yeast cells
Depositing lab: Wendell Lim & Stanley Qi. Depositing organization: University of California, San Francisco (UCSF). Publication: Engineering Complex Synthetic Transcriptional Programs with CRISPR RNA Scaffolds. Zalatan JG, Lee ME, Almeida R, Gilbert LA, Whitehead EH, La Russa M, Tsai JC, Weissman JS, Dueber JE, Qi LS, Lim WA. Cell. 2014 Dec 18. pii: S0092-8674(14)01570-0. doi: 10.1016/j.cell.2014.11.052. PubMed 25533786.
Backbone
  Vector backbone: pRS416
  Vector type: Yeast Expression
  Selectable markers: URA3
Growth in bacteria
  Bacterial resistance: Ampicillin, 100 μg/mL
  Growth temperature: 37°C
  Growth strain: Stbl3
  Copy number: Unknown
Gene/Insert
  Gene/Insert name: sgRNA + 2x MS2 binding module
  gRNA/shRNA sequence: ACTTTTCTCTATCACTGATA
  Promoter: SNR52
  Cloning method: Gibson Cloning
  Sequencing primers: 5′ tgtaaaacgacggccagt
Terms and licenses: Academic/Nonprofit Terms; Industry Terms: Not Available to Industry
How to cite: pJZC583 was a gift from Wendell Lim & Stanley Qi (Addgene plasmid # 62314 ; http://n2t.net/addgene:62314 ; RRID:Addgene_62314)
