[The description below was written by a language model from this plasmid's Addgene catalogue record and pLannotate feature annotations shown in this document.]
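Description:
pJZC583 is a yeast expression plasmid built on the pRS416 backbone, a low-copy centromeric shuttle vector for Saccharomyces cerevisiae. In yeast it is maintained through the CEN6/ARS element and selected by uracil prototrophy via the URA3 marker, which can also be counterselected with 5-fluoroorotic acid. In E. coli it replicates from a high-copy ColE1/pUC-type origin and is selected with ampicillin through the β-lactamase gene. An f1 origin, flanking T7 and T3 promoters, and remnants of the lacZα/lac promoter region are carried over from the parental vector. The small fragments annotated as lacI, rop and bom appear to be backbone remnants rather than functional elements.

The payload is a scaffold-RNA cassette inserted by Gibson cloning. The RNA polymerase III-transcribed SNR52 snoRNA promoter drives a single guide RNA consisting of a 20-nt spacer, the Streptococcus pyogenes Cas9 guide scaffold, and two MS2 stem loops appended at the 3′ end, with transcription ended by the SUP4 tRNA terminator. The spacer region is annotated as matching a fragment of the tetracycline response element, suggesting that the guide targets tetO sequences, as found in a TRE-containing reporter promoter, although the catalogue fields do not name the target.

The MS2 hairpins bind the bacteriophage MS2 coat protein, so the guide can both direct a Cas9 protein to its DNA target and recruit effector proteins fused to MS2 coat protein. The plasmid encodes neither Cas9 nor the MS2 fusion, so these must be provided separately. It is intended for CRISPR RNA scaffold-based synthetic transcriptional programming in yeast.
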