Features (pLannotate 1.2.2; 23 found; start..end, strand, type, name):
     68..86      +  promoter       T7 promoter: promoter for bacteriophage T7 RNA polymerase
    112..380     +  promoter       SNR52 promoter: promoter for the S. cerevisiae small nucleolar RNA gene SNR52
    379..401     -  protein_bind   tetracycline response element (fragment): contains seven copies of the tetracycline operator tetO tetracycline repressor TetR
    401..476     +  misc_RNA       gRNA scaffold: guide RNA scaffold for the Streptococcus pyogenes CRISPR/Cas9 system
    483..501     +  misc_RNA       MS2 stem loop: stem loop that binds the bacteriophage MS2 coat protein
    512..530     +  misc_RNA       MS2 stem loop: stem loop that binds the bacteriophage MS2 coat protein
    544..563     +  terminator     SUP4 terminator: transcription terminator for the S. cerevisiae SUP4 tRNA gene
    592..610     -  promoter       T3 promoter: promoter for bacteriophage T3 RNA polymerase
    655..671     -  protein_bind   lac operator: The lac repressor binds to the lac operator to inhibit transcription in E. coli. This inhibition can be relieved by adding lactose or isopropyl-β-D-thiogalactopyranoside (IPTG). lac repressor encoded by lacI
    679..709     -  promoter       lac promoter: promoter for the E. coli lac operon
    724..745     -  protein_bind   CAP binding site: CAP binding activates transcription in the presence of cAMP. E. coli catabolite activator protein
    758..850     -  CDS            lacI (fragment): lac repressor; lacI; The lac repressor binds to the lac operator to inhibit transcription in E. coli. This inhibition can be relieved by adding lactose or isopropyl-β-D-thiogalactopyranoside (IPTG).
   1033..1621    -  rep_origin     ori: high-copy-number ColE1/pMB1/pBR322/pUC origin of replication
   1792..2652    -  CDS            AmpR: β-lactamase; bla; confers resistance to ampicillin, carbenicillin, and related antibiotics
   2653..2757    -  promoter       AmpR promoter: bla
   2794..3297    +  misc_feature   CEN/ARS: S. cerevisiae CEN6 centromere fused to an autonomously replicating sequence
   3366..3401    +  CDS            rop (fragment): Rop protein, which maintains plasmids at low copy number; rop
   3503..3550    +  misc_feature   bom (fragment): basis of mobility region from pBR322
   3561..3776    +  promoter       URA3 promoter: S. cerevisiae URA3
   3777..4580    +  CDS            URA3: orotidine-5'-phosphate decarboxylase, required for uracil biosynthesis; S. cerevisiae URA3; yeast auxotrophic marker, counterselectable with 5-fluoroorotic acid (5-FOA)
   4659..4710    +  misc_feature   bom (fragment): basis of mobility region from pBR322
   4711..5166    -  rep_origin     f1 ori (sequence partly withheld): f1 bacteriophage origin of replication; arrow indicates direction of (+) strand synthesis
   5174..65      -  CDS            lacZα (fragment) (across the origin): LacZα fragment of β-galactosidase; lacZ fragment
>Addgene plasmid #62314 | pJZC583 | depositor full sequence | sequence record 102230 | pJZC583 sequence 5266 bps
GCGATTAAGTTGGGTAACGCCAGGGTTTTCCCAGTCACGACGTTGTAAAACGACGGCCAGTGAATTGTAA
TACGACTCACTATAGGGCGAATTGGAGCTCACTCGGAATTCTCTTTGAAAAGATAATGTATGATTATGCT
TTCACTCATATTTATACAGAAACTTGATGTTTTCTTTCGAGTATATACAAGGTGATTACATGTACGTTTG
AAGTACAACTCTAGATTTTGTAGTGCCCTCTTGGGCTAGCGGTAAAGGTGCGCATTTTTTCACACCCTAC
AATGTTCTGTTCAAAAGATTTTGGTCAAACGCTGTAGAAGTGAAAGTTGGTGCGCATGTTTCGGCGTTCG
AAACTTCTCCGCAGTGAAAGATAAATGATCACTTTTCTCTATCACTGATAGTTTTAGAGCTAGAAATAGC
AAGTTAAAATAAGGCTAGTCCGTTATCAACTTGAAAAAGTGGCACCGAGTCGGTGCGGGAGCACATGAGG
ATCACCCATGTGCCACGAGCGACATGAGGATCACCCATGTCGCTCGTGTTCCCTTTTTTTGTTTTTTATG
TCTCTGCAGAGTTCGGTACCAGCTTTTGTTCCCTTTAGTGAGGGTTAATTTCGAGCTTGGCGTAATCATG
GTCATAGCTGTTTCCTGTGTGAAATTGTTATCCGCTCACAATTCCACACAACATACGAGCCGGAAGCATA
AAGTGTAAAGCCTGGGGTGCCTAATGAGTGAGCTAACTCACATTAATTGCGTTGCGCTCACTGCCCGCTT
TCCAGTCGGGAAACCTGTCGTGCCAGCTGCATTAATGAATCGGCCAACGCGCGGGGAGAGGCGGTTTTCG
TATTGGGCGCTCTTCCGCTTCCTCGCTCACTGACTCGCTGCGCTCGGTCGTTCGGCTGCGGCGAGCGGTA
TCAGCTCACTCAAAGGCGGTAATACGGTTATCCACAGAATCAGGGGATAACGCAGGAAAGAACATGTGAG
CAAAAGGCCAGCAAAAGGCCAGGAACCGTAAAAAGGCCGCGTTGCTGGCGTTTTTCCATAGGCTCGGCCC
CCCTGACGAGCATCACAAAAATCGACGCTCAAGTCAGAGGTGGCGAAACCCGACAGGACTATAAAGATAC
CAGGCGTTCCCCCCTGGAAGCTCCCTCGTGCGCTCTCCTGTTCCGACCCTGCCGCTTACCGGATACCTGT
CCGCCTTTCTCCCTTCGGGAAGCGTGGCGCTTTCTCAATGCTCACGCTGTAGGTATCTCAGTTCGGTGTA
GGTCGTTCGCTCCAAGCTGGGCTGTGTGCACGAACCCCCCGTTCAGCCCGACCGCTGCGCCTTATCCGGT
AACTATCGTCTTGAGTCCAACCCGGTAAGACACGACTTATCGCCACTGGCAGCAGCCACTGGTAACAGGA
TTAGCAGAGCGAGGTATGTAGGCGGTGCTACAGAGTTCTTGAAGTGGTGGCCTAACTACGGCTACACTAG
AAGGACAGTATTTGGTATCTGCGCTCTGCTGAAGCCAGTTACCTTCGGAAAAAGAGTTGGTAGCTCTTGA
TCCGGCAAACAAACCACCGCTGGTAGCGGTGGTTTTTTTGTTTGCAAGCAGCAGATTACGCGCAGAAAAA
AAGGATCTCAAGAAGATCCTTTGATCTTTTCTACGGGGTCTGACGCTCAGTGGAACGAAAACTCACGTTA
AGGGATTTTGGTCATGAGATTATCAAAAAGGATCTTCACCTAGATCCTTTTAAATTAAAAATGAAGTTTT
AAATCAATCTAAAGTATATATGAGTAAACTTGGTCTGACAGTTACCAATGCTTAATCAGTGAGGCACCTA
TCTCAGCGATCTGTCTATTTCGTTCATCCATAGTTGCCTGACTGCCCGTCGTGTAGATAACTACGATACG
GGAGGGCTTACCATCTGGCCCCAGTGCTGCAATGATACCGCGAGACCCACGCTCACCGGCTCCAGATTTA
TCAGCAATAAACCAGCCAGCCGGAAGGGCCGAGCGCAGAAGTGGTCCTGCAACTTTATCCGCCTCCATCC
AGTCTATTAATTGTTGCCGGGAAGCTAGAGTAAGTAGTTCGCCAGTTAATAGTTTGCGCAACGTTGTTGC
CATTGCTACAGGCATCGTGGTGTCACGCTCGTCGTTTGGTATGGCTTCATTCAGCTCCGGTTCCCAACGA
TCAAGGCGAGTTACATGATCCCCCATGTTGTGAAAAAAAGCGGTTAGCTCCTTCGGTCCTCCGATCGTTG
TCAGAAGTAAGTTGGCCGCAGTGTTATCACTCATGGTTATGGCAGCACTGCATAATTCTCTTACTGTCAT
GCCATCCGTAAGATGCTTTTCTGTGACTGGTGAGTACTCAACCAAGTCATTCTGAGAATAGTGTATGCGG
CGACCGAGTTGCTCTTGCCCGGCGTCAATACGGGATAATACCGCGCCACATAGCAGAACTTTAAAAGTGC
TCATCATTGGAAAACGTTCTTCGGGGCGAAAACTCTCAAGGATCTTACCGCTGTTGAGATCCAGTTCGAT
GTAACCCACTCGTGCACCCAACTGATCTTCAGCATCTTTTACTTTCACCAGCGTTTCTGGGTGAGCAAAA
ACAGGAAGGCAAAATGCCGCAAAAAAGGGAATAAGGGCGACACGGAAATGTTGAATACTCATACTCTTCC
TTTTTCAATATTATTGAAGCATTTATCAGGGTTATTGTCTCATGAGCGGATACATATTTGAATGTATTTA
GAAAAATAAACAAATAGGGGTTCCGCGCACATTTCCCCGAAAAGTGCCACCTGGGTCCTTTTCATCACGT
GCTATAAAAATAATTATAATTTAAATTTTTTAATATAAATATATAAATTAAAAATAGAAAGTAAAAAAAG
AAATTAAAGAAAAAATAGTTTTTGTTTTCCGAAGATGTAAAAGACTCTAGGGGGATCGCCAACAAATACT
ACCTTTTATCTTGCTCTTCCTGCTCTCAGGTATTAATGCCGAATTGTTTCATCTTGTCTGTGTAGAAGAC
CACACACGAAAATCCTGTGATTTTACATTTTACTTATCGTTAATCGAATGTATATCTATTTAATCTGCTT
TTCTTGTCTAATAAATATATATGTAAAGTACGCTTTTTGTTGAAATTTTTTAAACCTTTGTTTATTTTTT
TTTCTTCATTCCGTAACTCTTCTACCTTCTTTATTTACTTTCTAAAATCCAAATACAAAACATAAAAATA
AATAAACACAGAGTAAATTCCCAAATTATTCCATCATTAAAAGATACGAGGCGCGTGTAAGTTACAGGCA
AGCGATCCGTCCTAAGAAACCATTATTATCATGACATTAACCTATAAAAATAGGCGTATCACGAGGCCCT
TTCGTCTCGCGCGTTTCGGTGATGACGGTGAAAACCTCTGACACATGCAGCTCCCGGAGACGGTCACAGC
TTGTCTGTAAGCGGATGCCGGGAGCAGACAAGCCCGTCAGGGCGCGTCAGCGGGTGTTGGCGGGTGTCGG
GGCTGGCTTAACTATGCGGCATCAGAGCAGATTGTACTGAGAGTGCACCACGCTTTTCAATTCAATTCAT
CATTTTTTTTTTATTCTTTTTTTTGATTTCGGTTTCCTTGAAATTTTTTTGATTCGGTAATCTCCGAACA
GAAGGAAGAACGAAGGAAGGAGCACAGACTTAGATTGGTATATATACGCATATGTAGTGTTGAAGAAACA
TGAAATTGCCCAGTATTCTTAACCCAACTGCACAGAACAAAAACGTGCAGGAAACGAAGATAAATCATGT
CGAAAGCTACATATAAGGAACGTGCTGCTACTCATCCTAGTCCTGTTGCTGCCAAGCTATTTAATATCAT
GCACGAAAAGCAAACAAACTTGTGTGCTTCATTGGATGTTCGTACCACCAAGGAATTACTGGAGTTAGTT
GAAGCATTAGGTCCCAAAATTTGTTTACTAAAAACACATGTGGATATCTTGACTGATTTTTCCATGGAGG
GCACAGTTAAGCCGCTAAAGGCATTATCCGCCAAGTACAATTTTTTACTCTTCGAAGACAGAAAATTTGC
TGACATTGGTAATACAGTCAAATTGCAGTACTCTGCGGGTGTATACAGAATAGCAGAATGGGCAGACATT
ACGAATGCACACGGTGTGGTGGGCCCAGGTATTGTTAGCGGTTTGAAGCAGGCGGCAGAAGAAGTAACAA
AGGAACCTAGAGGCCTTTTGATGTTAGCAGAATTGTCATGCAAGGGCTCCCTATCTACTGGAGAATATAC
TAAGGGTACTGTTGACATTGCGAAGAGCGACAAAGATTTTGTTATCGGCTTTATTGCTCAAAGAGACATG
GGTGGAAGAGATGAAGGTTACGATTGGTTGATTATGACACCCGGTGTGGGTTTAGATGACAAGGGAGACG
CATTGGGTCAACAGTATAGAACCGTGGATGATGTGGTCTCTACAGGATCTGACATTATTATTGTTGGAAG
AGGACTATTTGCAAAGGGAAGGGATGCTAAGGTAGAGGGTGAACGTTACAGAAAAGCAGGCTGGGAAGCA
TATTTGAGAAGATGCGGCCAGCAAAACTAAAAAACTGTATTATAAGTAAATGCATGTATACTAAACTCAC
AAATTAGAGCTTCAATTTAATTATATCAGTTATTACCCTATGCGGTGTGAAATACCGCACAGATGCGTAA
GGAGAAAATACCGCATCAGGAAATTGTAAACGTTAATATTTTGTTAAAATTCGCGTTAAATTTTTGTTAA
ATCAGCTCATTTTTTAACCAATAGGCCGAAATCGGCAAAATCCCTTATAAATCAAAAGAATAGACCGAGA
TAGGGT
[37 nt withheld, positions 4837-4873]
AAAGAACGTGGACTCCAACGTCAAAGG
[49 nt withheld, positions 4901-4949]
T
[91 nt withheld, positions 4951-5041]
G
[124 nt withheld, positions 5043-5166]
CGCGCCATTCGCCATTCAGGCTGCGCAACTGTTGGGAAGGGCGATCGGTGCGGGCCTCTTCGCTATTACG
CCAGCTGGCGAAGGGGGGATGTGCTGCAAG
