>Addgene plasmid #62314 | pJZC583 | addgene partial sequence | sequence record 107280 | M13-Rev 5'-CAGGAAACAGCTATGACC-3'
GCTGGTACCGAACTCTGCAGAGACATAAAAAACAAAAAAAGGGAACACGAGCGACATGGGTGATCCTCAT
GTCGCTCGTGGCACATGGGTGATCCTCATGTGCTCCCGCACCGACTCGGTGCCACTTTTTCAAGTTGATA
ACGGACTAGCCTTATTTTAACTTGCTATTTCTAGCTCTAAAACTATCAGTGATAGAGAAAAGTGATCATT
TATCTTTCACTGCGGAGAAGTTTCGAACGCCGAAACATGCGCACCAACTTTCACTTCTACAGCGTTTGAC
CAAAATCTTTTGAACAGAACATTGTAGGGTGTGAAAAAATGCGCACCTTTACCGCTAGCCCAAGAGGGCA
CTACAAAATCTAGAGTTGTACTTCAAACGTACATGTAATCACCTTGTATATACTCGAAAGAAAACATCAA
GTTTCTGTATAAATATGAGTGAAAGCATAATCATACATTATCTTTTCAAAGAGAATTCCGAGTGAGCTCC
AATTCGCCCTATAGTGAGTCGTATTACAATTCACTGGCCGTCGTTTTACAACGTCGTGACTGGGAAAACC
CTGGCGTTACCCAACTTAATCGCCTTGCAGCACAT
